>Addgene plasmid #118872 | pOCC139 | depositor full sequence | sequence record 224662 | Full Sequence
AGCTGCCACCATTTTGTTCGCCCAGGACTCTAGCTATAGTTCTAGTGGTTGGCTACGTATACTCCGGAAT
ATTAATAGATCATGGAGATAATTAAAATGATAACCATCTCGCAAATAAATAAGTATTTTACTGTTTTCGT
AACAGTTTTGTAATAAAAAAACCTATAAATATTCCGGATTATTCATACCGTCCCACCATCGGGCGCGGAT
CGCCACCATGGGCAGCAGCCATCACCATCACCATCACAGCAGCGGCAGACTGGAAGTTCTGTTCCAGGGG
CCGGCGGCCGCAAGCGCTATGGCCACAACCTGTTACATTGCACAAGATAAAAATATATCATCACGAACAG
TAAAACTGTCTGCTTACATAAACAGTAATACAAGGGGTGTTATGCAGTTTAAGGTTTACACCTATAAAAG
AGAGAGCCGTTATCGTCTGTTTGTGGATGTACAGAGTGATATTATTGACACGCCCGGGCGACGGATGGTG
ATCCCCCTGGCCAGTGCCCGTCTGCTGTCAGATAAAGTCTCCCGTGAACTTTACCCGGTGGTGCATATCG
GGGATGAAAGCTGGCGCATGATGACCACCGATATGGCCAGTGTGCCGGTCTCCGTTATCGGGGAAGAAGT
GGCTGATCTCAGCCACCGCGAAAATGACATCAAAAACGCCATTAACCTGATGTTCTGGGGAATATAAATG
TCAGGCTCCCTTATACACAGCCAGTGGCGCGCCGGGATCCGCTGGCTCCGCTGCTGGTTCTGGCATGGTG
AGCAAGGGCGAGGAGCTGTTCACCGGGGTGGTGCCCATCCTGGTCGAGCTGGACGGCGACGTAAACGGCC
ACAAGTTCAGCGTGTCCGGCGAGGGCGAGGGCGATGCCACCTACGGCAAGCTGACCCTGAAGTTCATCTG
CACCACCGGCAAGCTGCCCGTGCCCTGGCCCACCCTCGTGACCACCCTGACCTACGGCGTGCAGTGCTTC
AGCCGCTACCCCGACCACATGAAGCAGCACGACTTCTTCAAGTCCGCCATGCCCGAAGGCTACGTCCAGG
AGCGCACCATCTTCTTCAAGGACGACGGCAACTACAAGACCCGCGCCGAGGTGAAGTTCGAGGGCGACAC
CCTGGTGAACCGCATCGAGCTGAAGGGCATCGACTTCAAGGAGGACGGCAACATCCTGGGGCACAAGCTG
GAGTACAACTACAACAGCCACAACGTCTATATCATGGCCGACAAGCAGAAGAACGGCATCAAGGTGAACT
TCAAGATCCGCCACAACATCGAGGACGGCAGCGTGCAGCTCGCCGACCACTACCAGCAGAACACCCCCAT
CGGCGACGGCCCCGTGCTGCTGCCCGACAACCACTACCTGAGCACCCAGTCCAAACTGAGCAAAGACCCC
AACGAGAAGCGCGATCACATGGTCCTGCTGGAGTTCGTGACCGCCGCCGGGATCACTCTCGGCATGGACG
AGCTGTACAAGTAATAGAAGCTTGTCGAGAAGTACTAGAGGATCATAATCAGCCATACCACATTTGTAGA
GGTTTTACTTGCTTTAAAAAACCTCCCACACCTCCCCCTGAACCTGAAACATAAAATGAATGCAATTGTT
GTTGTTAACTTGTTTATTGCAGCTTATAATGGTTACAAATAAAGCAATAGCATCACAAATTTCACAAATA
AAGCATTTTTTTCACTGCATTCTAGTTGTGGTTTGTCCAAACTCATCAATGTATCTTATCATGTCTGGAT
CTGATCACTGCTTGAGCCTAGGAGATCCGAACCAGATAAGTGAAAGCCTGCATCCGCAGATCTTAATTAA
TAAAACACGATACATTGTTATTAGTACATTTATTAAGCGCTAGATTCTGTGCGTTGTTGATTTACAGACA
ATTGTTGTACGTATTTTAATAATTCATTAAATTTATAATCTTTAGGGTGGTATGTTAGAGCGAAAATCAA
ATGATTTTCAGCGTCTTTATATCTGAATTTAAATATTAAATCCTCAATAGATTTGTAAAATAGGTTTCGA
TTAGTTTCAAACAAGGGTTGTTTTTCCGAACCGATGGCTGGACTATCTAATGGATTTTCGCTCAACGCCA
CAAAACTTGCCAAATCTTGTAGCAGCAATCTAGCTTTGTCGATATTCGTTTGTGTTTTGTTTTGTAATAA
AGGTTCGACGTCGTTCAAAATATTATGCGCTTTTGTATTTCTTTCATCACTGTCGTTAGTGTACAATTGA
CTCGACGTAAACACGTTAAATAACGCTTGGACATATTTAACATCGGGCGTGTTAGCTTTATTAGGCCGAT
TATCGTCGTCGTCCCAACCCTCGTCGTTAGAAGTTGCTTCCGAAGACGATTTTGCCATAGCCACACGACG
CCTATTAATTGTGTCGGCTAACACGTCCGCGATCAAATTTGTAGTTGAGCTTTTTGGGCCTCATGGGCCT
TCCGCTCACTGCCCGCTTTCCAGTCGGGAAACCTGTCGTGCCAGCTGCATTAACATGGTCATAGCTGTTT
CCTTGCGTATTGGGCGCTCTCCGCTTCCTCGCTCACTGACTCGCTGCGCTCGGTCGTTCGGGTAAAGCCT
GGGGTGCCTAATGAGCAAAAGGCCAGCAAAAGGCCAGGAACCGTAAAAAGGCCGCGTTGCTGGCGTTTTT
CCATAGGCTCCGCCCCCCTGACGAGCATCACAAAAATCGACGCTCAAGTCAGAGGTGGCGAAACCCGACA
GGACTATAAAGATACCAGGCGTTTCCCCCTGGAAGCTCCCTCGTGCGCTCTCCTGTTCCGACCCTGCCGC
TTACCGGATACCTGTCCGCCTTTCTCCCTTCGGGAAGCGTGGCGCTTTCTCATAGCTCACGCTGTAGGTA
TCTCAGTTCGGTGTAGGTCGTTCGCTCCAAGCTGGGCTGTGTGCACGAACCCCCCGTTCAGCCCGACCGC
TGCGCCTTATCCGGTAACTATCGTCTTGAGTCCAACCCGGTAAGACACGACTTATCGCCACTGGCAGCAG
CCACTGGTAACAGGATTAGCAGAGCGAGGTATGTAGGCGGTGCTACAGAGTTCTTGAAGTGGTGGCCTAA
CTACGGCTACACTAGAAGAACAGTATTTGGTATCTGCGCTCTGCTGAAGCCAGTTACCTTCGGAAAAAGA
GTTGGTAGCTCTTGATCCGGCAAACAAACCACCGCTGGTAGCGGTGGTTTTTTTGTTTGCAAGCAGCAGA
TTACGCGCAGAAAAAAAGGATCTCAAGAAGATCCTTTGATCTTTTCTACGGGGTCTGACGCTCAGTGGAA
CGAAAACTCACGTTAAGGGATTTTGGTCATGAGATTATCAAAAAGGATCTTCACCTAGATCCTTTTAAAT
TAAAAATGAAGTTTTAAATCAATCTAAAGTATATATGAGTAAACTTGGTCTGACAGTTACCAATGCTTAA
TCAGTGAGGCACCTATCTCAGCGATCTGTCTATTTCGTTCATCCATAGTTGCCTGACTCCCCGTCGTGTA
GATAACTACGATACGGGAGGGCTTACCATCTGGCCCCAGTGCTGCAATGATACCGCGAGACCCACGCTCA
CCGGCTCCAGATTTATCAGCAATAAACCAGCCAGCCGGAAGGGCCGAGCGCAGAAGTGGTCCTGCAACTT
TATCCGCCTCCATCCAGTCTATTAATTGTTGCCGGGAAGCTAGAGTAAGTAGTTCGCCAGTTAATAGTTT
GCGCAACGTTGTTGCCATTGCTGCAGGCATCGTGGTGTCACGCTCGTCGTTTGGTATGGCTTCATTCAGC
TCCGGTTCCCAACGATCAAGGCGAGTTACATGATCCCCCATGTTGTGCAAAAAAGCGGTTAGCTCCTTCG
GTCCTCCGATCGTTGTCAGAAGTAAGTTGGCCGCAGTGTTATCACTCATGGTTATGGCAGCACTGCATAA
TTCTCTTACTGTCATGCCATCCGTAAGATGCTTTTCTGTGACTGGTGAGTACTCAACCAAGTCATTCTGA
GAATAGTGTATGCGGCGACCGAGTTGCTCTTGCCCGGCGTCAACACGGGATAATACCGCGCCACATAGCA
GAACTTTAAAAGTGCTCATCATTGGAAAACGTTCTTCGGGGCGAAAACTCTCAAGGATCTTACCGCTGTT
GAGATCCAGTTCGATGTAACCCACTCGTGCACCCAACTGATCTTCAGCATCTTTTACTTTCACCAGCGTT
TCTGGGTGAGCAAAAACAGGAAGGCAAAATGCCGCAAAAAAGGGAATAAGGGCGACACGGAAATGTTGAA
TACTCATTACTCTTCCTTTTTCAATATTATTGAAGCATTTATCAGGGTTATTGTCTCATGAGCGGATACA
TATTTGAATGTATTTAGAAAAATAAACAAATAGGGGTTCCGCGCACATTTCCCCGAAAAGTGCCACCTAA
ATTGTAAGCGTTAATATTTTGTTAAAATTCGCGTTAAATTTTTGTTAAATCAGCTCATTTTTTAACCAAT
AGGCCGAAATCGGCAAAATCCCTTATAAATCAAAAGAATAGACCGAGATAGGGTTGAGTGGCCGCTACAG
GGCGCTCCCATTCGCCATTCAGGCTGCGCAACTGTTGGGAAGGGCGTTTCGGTGCGGGCCTCTTCGCTAT
TACGCCAGCTGGCGAAAGGGGGATGTGCTGCAAGGCGATTAAGTTGGGTAACGCCAGGGTTTTCCCAGTC
ACGACGTTGTAAAACGACGGCCAGTGAGCGCGACGTAATACGACTCACTATAGGGCGAATTGGCGGAAGG
CCGTCAAGGCCGTGACGTTAAAACTATTAAGCCATCCAATCGACCGTTAGTCGAATCAGGACCGCTGGTG
CGAGAAGCCGCGAAGTATGGCGAATGCATCGTATAACGTGTGGAGTCCGCTCATTAGAGCGTCATGTTTA
GACAAGAAAGCTACATATTTAATTGATCCCGATGATTTTATTGATAAATTGACCCTAACTCCATACACGG
TATTCTACAATGGCGGGGTTTTGGTCAAAATTTCCGGACTGCGATTGTACATGCTGTTAACGGCTCCGCC
CACTATTAATGAAATTAAAAATTCCAATTTTAAAAAACGCAGCAAGAGAAACATTTGTATGAAAGAATGC
GTAGAAGGAAAGAAAAATGTCGTGGACATGCTGAACAACAAGATTAATATGCCTCCGTGTATAAAAAAAA
TATTGAACGATTTGAAAGAAAACAATGTACCGCGCGGCGGTATGTACAGGAAGAGGTTTATACTAAACTG
TTACATTGCAAACGTGGTTTCGTGTGCCAAGTGTGAAAACCGATGTTTAATCAAGGCTCTGACGCATTTC
TACAACCACGACTCCAAGTGTGTGGGTGAAGTCATGCATCTTTTAATCAAATCCCAAGATGTGTATAAAC
CACCAAACTGCCAAAAAATGAAAACTGTGGACAAGCTCTGTCCGTTTGCTGGCAACTGCAAGGGTCTCAA
TCCTATTTGTAATTATTGAATAATAAAACAATTATAAATGCTAAATTTGTTTTTTATTAACGATACAAAC
CAAACGCAACAAGAACATTTGTAGTATTATCTATAATTGAAAACGCGTAGTTATAATCGCTGAGGTAATA
TTTAAAATCATTTTCAAATGATTCACAGTTAATTTGCGACAATATAATTTTATTTTCACATAAACTAGAC
GCCTTGTCGTCTTCTTCTTCGTATTCCTTCTCTTTTTCATTTTTCTCCTCATAAAAATTAACATAGTTAT
TATCGTATCCATATATGTATCTATCGTATAGAGTAAATTTTTTGTTGTCATAAATATATATGTCTTTTTT
AATGGGGTGTATAGTACCGCTGCGCATAGTTTTTCTGTAATTTACAACAGTGCTATTTTCTGGTAGTTCT
TCGGAGTGTGTTGCTTTAATTATTAAATTTATATAATCAATGAATTTGGGATCGTCGGTTTTGTACAATA
TGTTGCCGGCATAGTACGCAGCTTCTTCTAGTTCAATTACACCATTTTTTAGCAGCACCGGATTAACATA
ACTTTCCAAAATGTTGTACGAACCGTTAAACAAAAACAGTTCACCTCCCTTTTCTATACTATTGTCTGCG
AGCAGTTGTTTGTTGTTAAAAATAACAGCCATTGTAATGAGACGCACAAACTAATATCACA
Features (pLannotate 1.2.2; 17 found; start..end, strand, type, name):
     79..170     +  promoter       polyhedrin promoter: polh from Autographa californica; promoter for the baculovirus polyhedrin gene
    230..247     +  CDS            7xHis (fragment): 6xHis affinity tag
    392..694     +  CDS            ccdB: CCDB_ECOLI - Also known as G, letB, letD. Experimental evidence at protein level: Swiss-Prot protein existence level 1. Toxic component of a type II toxin-antitoxin (TA) system, functioning in plasmid maintainence. Responsible for the post- segregational killing (PSK) of plasmid-free cells, also referred to as a plasmid addiction system. Half-life of over 2 hours. Cell killing by CcdB is accompanied by filamentation, defects in chromosome and plasmid segregation, defects in cell division, formation of anucleate cells, decreased DNA synthesis and plasmid loss. Interferes with the activity of DN
    765..1481    +  CDS            mEGFP: mEGFP is a basic (constitutively fluorescent) green fluorescent protein published in 2002, derived from Aequorea victoria. It has moderate acid sensitivity.
   1511..1594    +  CDS            large T antigen (fragment): large T antigen from SV40 (simian virus 40)
   1617..1751    +  polyA_signal   SV40 poly(A) signal: SV40 polyadenylation signal
   1824..2196    +  3'UTR          polyhedrin 3' UTR: 3' UTR from the Autographa californica nucleopolyhedrovirus polyhedrin gene (Suzuki et al., 2006)
   2456..2503    -  CDS            lacI (fragment): lac repressor; lacI; The lac repressor binds to the lac operator to inhibit transcription in E. coli. This inhibition can be relieved by adding lactose or isopropyl-β-D-thiogalactopyranoside (IPTG).
   2540..2580    -  rep_origin     RSF ori (fragment): Plasmids containing the RSF 1030 origin of replication can be propagated in E. coli cells that contain additional plasmids with compatible origins.
   2658..3246    -  rep_origin     ori: high-copy-number ColE1/pMB1/pBR322/pUC origin of replication
   3417..4277    -  CDS            AmpR: β-lactamase; bla; confers resistance to ampicillin, carbenicillin, and related antibiotics
   4279..4383    -  promoter       AmpR promoter: bla
   4409..4540    -  rep_origin     M13 ori (fragment): M13 bacteriophage origin of replication; arrow indicates direction of (+) strand synthesis
   4561..4717    -  CDS            lacZα (fragment): LacZα fragment of β-galactosidase; lacZ fragment
   4726..4744    +  promoter       T7 promoter: promoter for bacteriophage T7 RNA polymerase
   4847..5476    +  CDS            LEF-2: LEF2_NPVAC - Experimental evidence at protein level: Swiss-Prot protein existence level 1. Plays an essential role in viral DNA replication. Does not seem to participate in the initiation step but is rather important for the amplification of DNA. Also required for expression from the vp39 and polh promoters. From Autographa californica nuclear polyhedrosis virus (AcMNPV).
   5517..6122    +  CDS            ORF603: baculovirus ORF603 protein
