>Addgene plasmid #118872 | pOCC139 | addgene full sequence | sequence record 232236 | Addgene NGS Result
CTGGAAGTTCTGTTCCAGGGGCCGGCGGCCGCAAGCGCTATGGCCACAACCTGTTACATTGCACAAGATA
AAAATATATCATCACGAACAGTAAAACTGTCTGCTTACATAAACAGTAATACAAGGGGTGTTATGCAGTT
TAAGGTTTACACCTATAAAAGAGAGAGCCGTTATCGTCTGTTTGTGGATGTACAGAGTGATATTATTGAC
ACGCCCGGGCGACGGATGGTGATCCCCCTGGCCAGTGCCCGTCTGCTGTCAGATAAAGTCTCCCGTGAAC
TTTACCCGGTGGTGCATATCGGGGATGAAAGCTGGCGCATGATGACCACCGATATGGCCAGTGTGCCGGT
CTCCGTTATCGGGGAAGAAGTGGCTGATCTCAGCCACCGCGAAAATGACATCAAAAACGCCATTAACCTG
ATGTTCTGGGGAATATAAATGTCAGGCTCCCTTATACACAGCCAGTGGCGCGCCGGGATCCGCTGGCTCC
GCTGCTGGTTCTGGCATGGTGAGCAAGGGCGAGGAGCTGTTCACCGGGGTGGTGCCCATCCTGGTCGAGC
TGGACGGCGACGTAAACGGCCACAAGTTCAGCGTGTCCGGCGAGGGCGAGGGCGATGCCACCTACGGCAA
GCTGACCCTGAAGTTCATCTGCACCACCGGCAAGCTGCCCGTGCCCTGGCCCACCCTCGTGACCACCCTG
ACCTACGGCGTGCAGTGCTTCAGCCGCTACCCCGACCACATGAAGCAGCACGACTTCTTCAAGTCCGCCA
TGCCCGAAGGCTACGTCCAGGAGCGCACCATCTTCTTCAAGGACGACGGCAACTACAAGACCCGCGCCGA
GGTGAAGTTCGAGGGCGACACCCTGGTGAACCGCATCGAGCTGAAGGGCATCGACTTCAAGGAGGACGGC
AACATCCTGGGGCACAAGCTGGAGTACAACTACAACAGCCACAACGTCTATATCATGGCCGACAAGCAGA
AGAACGGCATCAAGGTGAACTTCAAGATCCGCCACAACATCGAGGACGGCAGCGTGCAGCTCGCCGACCA
CTACCAGCAGAACACCCCCATCGGCGACGGCCCCGTGCTGCTGCCCGACAACCACTACCTGAGCACCCAG
TCCAAACTGAGCAAAGACCCCAACGAGAAGCGCGATCACATGGTCCTGCTGGAGTTCGTGACCGCCGCCG
GGATCACTCTCGGCATGGACGAGCTGTACAAGTAATAGAAGCTTGTCGAGAAGTACTAGAGGATCATAAT
CAGCCATACCACATTTGTAGAGGTTTTACTTGCTTTAAAAAACCTCCCACACCTCCCCCTGAACCTGAAA
CATAAAATGAATGCAATTGTTGTTGTTAACTTGTTTATTGCAGCTTATAATGGTTACAAATAAAGCAATA
GCATCACAAATTTCACAAATAAAGCATTTTTTTCACTGCATTCTAGTTGTGGTTTGTCCAAACTCATCAA
TGTATCTTATCATGTCTGGATCTGATCACTGCTTGAGCCTAGGAGATCCGAACCAGATAAGTGAAAGCCT
GCATCCGCAGATCTTAATTAATAAAACACGATACATTGTTATTAGTACATTTATTAAGCGCTAGATTCTG
TGCGTTGTTGATTTACAGACAATTGTTGTACGTATTTTAATAATTCATTAAATTTATAATCTTTAGGGTG
GTATGTTAGAGCGAAAATCAAATGATTTTCAGCGTCTTTATATCTGAATTTAAATATTAAATCCTCAATA
GATTTGTAAAATAGGTTTCGATTAGTTTCAAACAAGGGTTGTTTTTCCGAACCGATGGCTGGACTATCTA
ATGGATTTTCGCTCAACGCCACAAAACTTGCCAAATCTTGTAGCAGCAATCTAGCTTTGTCGATATTCGT
TTGTGTTTTGTTTTGTAATAAAGGTTCGACGTCGTTCAAAATATTATGCGCTTTTGTATTTCTTTCATCA
CTGTCGTTAGTGTACAATTGACTCGACGTAAACACGTTAAATAACGCTTGGACATATTTAACATCGGGCG
TGTTAGCTTTATTAGGCCGATTATCGTCGTCGTCCCAACCCTCGTCGTTAGAAGTTGCTTCCGAAGACGA
TTTTGCCATAGCCACACGACGCCTATTAATTGTGTCGGCTAACACGTCCGCGATCAAATTTGTAGTTGAG
CTTTTTGGGCCTCATGGGCCTTCCGCTCACTGCCCGCTTTCCAGTCGGGAAACCTGTCGTGCCAGCTGCA
TTAACATGGTCATAGCTGTTTCCTTGCGTATTGGGCGCTCTCCGCTTCCTCGCTCACTGACTCGCTGCGC
TCGGTCGTTCGGGTAAAGCCTGGGGTGCCTAATGAGCAAAAGGCCAGCAAAAGGCCAGGAACCGTAAAAA
GGCCGCGTTGCTGGCGTTTTTCCATAGGCTCCGCCCCCCTGACGAGCATCACAAAAATCGACGCTCAAGT
CAGAGGTGGCGAAACCCGACAGGACTATAAAGATACCAGGCGTTTCCCCCTGGAAGCTCCCTCGTGCGCT
CTCCTGTTCCGACCCTGCCGCTTACCGGATACCTGTCCGCCTTTCTCCCTTCGGGAAGCGTGGCGCTTTC
TCATAGCTCACGCTGTAGGTATCTCAGTTCGGTGTAGGTCGTTCGCTCCAAGCTGGGCTGTGTGCACGAA
CCCCCCGTTCAGCCCGACCGCTGCGCCTTATCCGGTAACTATCGTCTTGAGTCCAACCCGGTAAGACACG
ACTTATCGCCACTGGCAGCAGCCACTGGTAACAGGATTAGCAGAGCGAGGTATGTAGGCGGTGCTACAGA
GTTCTTGAAGTGGTGGCCTAACTACGGCTACACTAGAAGAACAGTATTTGGTATCTGCGCTCTGCTGAAG
CCAGTTACCTTCGGAAAAAGAGTTGGTAGCTCTTGATCCGGCAAACAAACCACCGCTGGTAGCGGTGGTT
TTTTTGTTTGCAAGCAGCAGATTACGCGCAGAAAAAAAGGATCTCAAGAAGATCCTTTGATCTTTTCTAC
GGGGTCTGACGCTCAGTGGAACGAAAACTCACGTTAAGGGATTTTGGTCATGAGATTATCAAAAAGGATC
TTCACCTAGATCCTTTTAAATTAAAAATGAAGTTTTAAATCAATCTAAAGTATATATGAGTAAACTTGGT
CTGACAGTTACCAATGCTTAATCAGTGAGGCACCTATCTCAGCGATCTGTCTATTTCGTTCATCCATAGT
TGCCTGACTCCCCGTCGTGTAGATAACTACGATACGGGAGGGCTTACCATCTGGCCCCAGTGCTGCAATG
ATACCGCGAGAACCACGCTCACCGGCTCCAGATTTATCAGCAATAAACCAGCCAGCCGGAAGGGCCGAGC
GCAGAAGTGGTCCTGCAACTTTATCCGCCTCCATCCAGTCTATTAATTGTTGCCGGGAAGCTAGAGTAAG
TAGTTCGCCAGTTAATAGTTTGCGCAACGTTGTTGCCATTGCTACAGGCATCGTGGTGTCACGCTCGTCG
TTTGGTATGGCTTCATTCAGCTCCGGTTCCCAACGATCAAGGCGAGTTACATGATCCCCCATGTTGTGCA
AAAAAGCGGTTAGCTCCTTCGGTCCTCCGATCGTTGTCAGAAGTAAGTTGGCCGCAGTGTTATCACTCAT
GGTTATGGCAGCACTGCATAATTCTCTTACTGTCATGCCATCCGTAAGATGCTTTTCTGTGACTGGTGAG
TACTCAACCAAGTCATTCTGAGAATAGTGTATGCGGCGACCGAGTTGCTCTTGCCCGGCGTCAATACGGG
ATAATACCGCGCCACATAGCAGAACTTTAAAAGTGCTCATCATTGGAAAACGTTCTTCGGGGCGAAAACT
CTCAAGGATCTTACCGCTGTTGAGATCCAGTTCGATGTAACCCACTCGTGCACCCAACTGATCTTCAGCA
TCTTTTACTTTCACCAGCGTTTCTGGGTGAGCAAAAACAGGAAGGCAAAATGCCGCAAAAAAGGGAATAA
GGGCGACACGGAAATGTTGAATACTCATACTCTTCCTTTTTCAATATTATTGAAGCATTTATCAGGGTTA
TTGTCTCATGAGCGGATACATATTTGAATGTATTTAGAAAAATAAACAAATAGGGGTTCCGCGCACATTT
CCCCGAAAAGTGCCACCTAAATTGTAAGCGTTAATATTTTGTTAAAATTCGCGTTAAATTTTTGTTAAAT
CAGCTCATTTTTTAACCAATAGGCCGAAATCGGCAAAATCCCTTATAAATCAAAAGAATAGACCGAGATA
GGGTTGAGTGGCCGCTACAGGGCGCTCCCATTCGCCATTCAGGCTGCGCAACTGTTGGGAAGGGCGTTTC
GGTGCGGGCCTCTTCGCTATTACGCCAGCTGGCGAAAGGGGGATGTGCTGCAAGGCGATTAAGTTGGGTA
ACGCCAGGGTTTTCCCAGTCACGACGTTGTAAAACGACGGCCAGTGAGCGCGACGTAATACGACTCACTA
TAGGGCGAATTGGCGGAAGGCCGTCAAGGCCGTGACGTTAAAACTATTAAGCCATCCAATCGACCGTTAG
TCGAATCAGGACCGCTGGTGCGAGAAGCCGCGAAGTATGGCGAATGCATCGTATAACGTGTGGAGTCCGC
TCATTAGAGCGTCATGTTTAGACAAGAAAGCTACATATTTAATTGATCCCGATGATTTTATTGATAAATT
GACCCTAACTCCATACACGGTATTCTACAATGGCGGGGTTTTGGTCAAAATTTCCGGACTGCGATTGTAC
ATGCTGTTAACGGCTCCGCCCACTATTAATGAAATTAAAAATTCCAATTTTAAAAAACGCAGCAAGAGAA
ACATTTGTATGAAAGAATGCGTAGAAGGAAAGAAAAATGTCGTGGACATGCTGAACAACAAGATTAATAT
GCCTCCGTGTATAAAAAAAATATTGAACGATTTGAAAGAAAACAATGTACCGCGCGGCGGTATGTACAGG
AAGAGGTTTATACTAAACTGTTACATTGCAAACGTGGTTTCGTGTGCCAAGTGTGAAAACCGATGTTTAA
TCAAGGCTCTGACGCATTTCTACAACCACGACTCCAAGTGTGTGGGTGAAGTCATGCATCTTTTAATCAA
ATCCCAAGATGTGTATAAACCACCAAACTGCCAAAAAATGAAAACTGTGGACAAGCTCTGTCCGTTTGCT
GGCAACTGCAAGGGTCTCAATCCTATTTGTAATTATTGAATAATAAAACAATTATAAATGCTAAATTTGT
TTTTTATTAACGATACAAACCAAACGCAACAAGAACATTTGTAGTATTATCTATAATTGAAAACGCGTAG
TTATAATCGCTGAGGTAATATTTAAAATCATTTTCAAATGATTCACAGTTAATTTGCGACAATATAATTT
TATTTTCACATAAACTAGACGCCTTGTCGTCTTCTTCTTCGTATTCCTTCTCTTTTTCATTTTTCTCCTC
ATAAAAATTAACATAGTTATTATCGTATCCATATATGTATCTATCGTATAGAGTAAATTTTTTGTTGTCA
TAAATATATATGTCTTTTTTAATGGGGTGTATAGTACCGCTGCGCATAGTTTTTCTGTAATTTACAACAG
TGCTATTTTCTGGTAGTTCTTCGGAGTGTGTTGCTTTAATTATTAAATTTATATAATCAATGAATTTGGG
ATCGTCGGTTTTGTACAATATGTTGCCGGCATAGTACGCAGCTTCTTCTAGTTCAATTACACCATTTTTT
AGCAGCACCGGATTAACATAACTTTCCAAAATGTTGTACGAACCGTTAAACAAAAACAGTTCACCTCCCT
TTTCTATACTATTGTCTGCGAGCAGTTGTTTGTTGTTAAAAATAACAGCCATTGTAATGAGACGCACAAA
CTAATATCACAAGCTGCCACCATTTTGTTCGCCCAGGACTCTAGCTATAGTTCTAGTGGTTGGCTACGTA
TACTCCGGAATATTAATAGATCATGGAGATAATTAAAATGATAACCATCTCGCAAATAAATAAGTATTTT
ACTGTTTTCGTAACAGTTTTGTAATAAAAAAACCTATAAATATTCCGGATTATTCATACCGTCCCACCAT
CGGGCGCGGATCGCCACCATGGGCAGCAGCCATCACCATCACCATCACAGCAGCGGCAGA
Features (pLannotate 1.2.2; 17 found; start..end, strand, type, name):
    133..435     +  CDS            ccdB: CCDB_ECOLI - Also known as G, letB, letD. Experimental evidence at protein level: Swiss-Prot protein existence level 1. Toxic component of a type II toxin-antitoxin (TA) system, functioning in plasmid maintainence. Responsible for the post- segregational killing (PSK) of plasmid-free cells, also referred to as a plasmid addiction system. Half-life of over 2 hours. Cell killing by CcdB is accompanied by filamentation, defects in chromosome and plasmid segregation, defects in cell division, formation of anucleate cells, decreased DNA synthesis and plasmid loss. Interferes with the activity of DN
    506..1222    +  CDS            mEGFP: mEGFP is a basic (constitutively fluorescent) green fluorescent protein published in 2002, derived from Aequorea victoria. It has moderate acid sensitivity.
   1252..1335    +  CDS            large T antigen (fragment): large T antigen from SV40 (simian virus 40)
   1358..1492    +  polyA_signal   SV40 poly(A) signal: SV40 polyadenylation signal
   1565..1937    +  3'UTR          polyhedrin 3' UTR: 3' UTR from the Autographa californica nucleopolyhedrovirus polyhedrin gene (Suzuki et al., 2006)
   2197..2244    -  CDS            lacI (fragment): lac repressor; lacI; The lac repressor binds to the lac operator to inhibit transcription in E. coli. This inhibition can be relieved by adding lactose or isopropyl-β-D-thiogalactopyranoside (IPTG).
   2281..2321    -  rep_origin     RSF ori (fragment): Plasmids containing the RSF 1030 origin of replication can be propagated in E. coli cells that contain additional plasmids with compatible origins.
   2399..2987    -  rep_origin     ori: high-copy-number ColE1/pMB1/pBR322/pUC origin of replication
   3158..4018    -  CDS            AmpR: β-lactamase; bla; confers resistance to ampicillin, carbenicillin, and related antibiotics
   4019..4123    -  promoter       AmpR promoter: bla
   4149..4280    -  rep_origin     M13 ori (fragment): M13 bacteriophage origin of replication; arrow indicates direction of (+) strand synthesis
   4301..4457    -  CDS            lacZα (fragment): LacZα fragment of β-galactosidase; lacZ fragment
   4466..4484    +  promoter       T7 promoter: promoter for bacteriophage T7 RNA polymerase
   4587..5216    +  CDS            LEF-2: LEF2_NPVAC - Experimental evidence at protein level: Swiss-Prot protein existence level 1. Plays an essential role in viral DNA replication. Does not seem to participate in the initiation step but is rather important for the amplification of DNA. Also required for expression from the vp39 and polh promoters. From Autographa californica nuclear polyhedrosis virus (AcMNPV).
   5257..5862    +  CDS            ORF603: baculovirus ORF603 protein
   5970..6061    +  promoter       polyhedrin promoter: polh from Autographa californica; promoter for the baculovirus polyhedrin gene
   6121..6138    +  CDS            7xHis (fragment): 6xHis affinity tag
