[The description below was written by a language model from this plasmid's Addgene catalogue record and pLannotate feature annotations shown in this document.]
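Description:
pOCC139 is a baculovirus transfer (shuttle) vector built on the pOET1 backbone, part of the FlexiBAC system, and intended for producing recombinant baculovirus by recombination with a FlashBac bacmid for protein expression in insect cells. In E. coli it replicates from a high-copy ColE1/pUC-type origin and is selected with ampicillin through the bla gene. Because it carries an intact ccdB toxin gene, the empty vector is maintained in the ccdB-tolerant strain DB3.1. Short fragments annotated as lacI, RSF ori, M13 ori and lacZα, together with a T7 promoter, appear to be backbone remnants rather than functional parts of the design.

The expression cassette is driven by the AcMNPV polyhedrin (polH) promoter, a very late viral promoter. Downstream lies an N-terminal 6xHis tag followed, according to the catalogue entry, by a 3C protease cleavage site, then a NotI–AscI-flanked ccdB stuffer, and finally monomeric EGFP with a stop codon. Replacing ccdB with a gene of interest via NotI and AscI yields a His6-3C-protein-mGFP fusion, and loss of the toxin gives counter-selection against uncut or religated vector in ordinary cloning strains. The His tag supports affinity purification and can be removed with 3C protease, while the C-terminal mGFP lets expression be tracked by fluorescence. An SV40 poly(A) signal and the polyhedrin 3' UTR follow the cassette. The upstream LEF-2 and ORF603 sequences, with the polyhedrin-region sequence downstream, flank the cassette and presumably serve as homology arms for recombination into the viral genome.

The two full sequence records (depositor and sequencing result) differ by one nucleotide in length and in start position but show the same features in the same order.
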