Addgene plasmid #118872: pOCC139
Purpose: shuttle vector for baculovirus production, using FlashBac bacmid; for recombinant protein with N-terminal HIS6 tag, cleavable with 3C, and C-terminal monomeric GFP
Depositing lab: Marc Bickle & PEPC MPI CBG. Publication: FlexiBAC: a versatile, open-source baculovirus vector system for protein expression, secretion, and proteolytic processing. Lemaitre RP, Bogdanova A, Borgonovo B, Woodruff JB, Drechsel DN. BMC Biotechnol. 2019 Mar 29;19(1):20. doi: 10.1186/s12896-019-0512-z. PubMed 30925874.
Backbone
  Vector backbone: pOET1
  Backbone size w/o insert (bp): 4900
  Vector type: Insect Expression
Growth in bacteria
  Bacterial resistance: Ampicillin, 100 μg/mL
  Growth temperature: 37°C
  Growth strain: DB3.1
  Copy number: High Copy
Gene/Insert
  Gene/Insert name: NcoI-HIS6-3C--NotI-ccdB-AscI-mGFP-stop-HindIII cassette
  Promoter: polH
  Tag / fusion protein: HIS6, cleavable with 3C protease (N terminal on backbone); mGFP (C terminal on backbone)
  Cloning method: Restriction Enzyme; 5′ cloning site NotI (unknown if destroyed); 3′ cloning site AscI (unknown if destroyed)
Terms and licenses: Academic/Nonprofit Terms; Industry Terms: Not Available to Industry
How to cite: pOCC139 was a gift from Marc Bickle & PEPC MPI CBG (Addgene plasmid # 118872 ; http://n2t.net/addgene:118872 ; RRID:Addgene_118872)
